Addgene plasmid #100545: pcDNA3.1-TYMS
Purpose: mammalian expression of thymidylate synthetase
Depositing lab: Yuh-Shan Jou. Depositing organization: Academia Sinica. Publication: Pyrimidine metabolic rate limiting enzymes in poorly-differentiated hepatocellular carcinoma are signature genes of cancer stemness and associated with poor prognosis. Yeh HW, Lee SS, Chang CY, Hu CM, Jou YS. Oncotarget. 2017 Sep 8;8(44):77734-77751. doi: 10.18632/oncotarget.20774. eCollection 2017 Sep 29. PubMed 29100421.
Backbone
  Vector backbone: pCDNA3.1+
  Backbone manufacturer: invitrogen
  Backbone size w/o insert (bp): 5428
  Vector type: Mammalian Expression
  Selectable markers: Neomycin (select with G418)
Growth in bacteria
  Bacterial resistance: Ampicillin, 100 μg/mL
  Growth temperature: 37°C
  Growth strain: DH5alpha
  Copy number: High Copy
Gene/Insert
  Gene/Insert name: thymidylate synthetase (alt names: TS, TMS; HST422, TYMS)
  Species: H. sapiens (human)
  Insert size (bp): 942
  Entrez Gene: TYMS (a.k.a. DKCD, HST422, TMS, TS)
  Cloning method: Restriction Enzyme; 5′ cloning site EcoRV (not destroyed); 3′ cloning site XhoI (not destroyed)
  Sequencing primers: 5′ CMV-F; 3′ BGH-rev
Terms and licenses: Academic/Nonprofit Terms; Industry Terms: Not Available to Industry
How to cite: pcDNA3.1-TYMS was a gift from Yuh-Shan Jou (Addgene plasmid # 100545 ; http://n2t.net/addgene:100545 ; RRID:Addgene_100545)
