[The description below was written by a language model from this plasmid's Addgene catalogue record and pLannotate feature annotations shown in this document.]
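Description:
pcDNA3.1-TYMS is a mammalian expression plasmid built on the Invitrogen pcDNA3.1(+) backbone and carrying the human thymidylate synthetase coding sequence (TYMS, also known as TS or TMS). The roughly 940 bp insert was cloned by restriction enzymes between the EcoRV and XhoI sites of the polylinker, both of which remain intact. The sequenced plasmid is about 6.4 kb. In bacteria it replicates from a high-copy ColE1/pUC-type origin and is selected with ampicillin through the β-lactamase gene and its own promoter. An f1 origin is also present, which would allow production of single-stranded DNA.

TYMS expression is driven by the human cytomegalovirus immediate early enhancer and promoter, and transcripts are terminated by the bovine growth hormone polyadenylation signal. A T7 promoter lies between the CMV promoter and the insert, so the gene could also be transcribed in vitro. No epitope tag or reporter is annotated, so the record suggests the enzyme is produced as an untagged protein. A separate cassette places the neomycin phosphotransferase gene under the SV40 enhancer/early promoter with an SV40 poly(A) signal, permitting G418 selection of stably transfected mammalian cells. The short hits annotated as HIV-1 LTR, ble, lacI, bom and a second SV40 promoter are fragments and are most likely backbone remnants or annotation artefacts, not functional parts.

The stated purpose is mammalian expression of thymidylate synthetase. The associated study concerns rate-limiting enzymes of pyrimidine metabolism in poorly differentiated hepatocellular carcinoma and their links to cancer stemness and prognosis, which fits use of the plasmid for TYMS overexpression in cultured cells.
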