Features (pLannotate 1.2.2; 20 found; start..end, strand, type, name):
      1..380     +  enhancer       CMV enhancer: human cytomegalovirus immediate early enhancer
    381..584     +  promoter       CMV promoter: human cytomegalovirus (CMV) immediate early promoter
    580..613     +  LTR            5' LTR (truncated) (fragment): truncated 5' long terminal repeat (LTR) from HIV-1
    629..647     +  promoter       T7 promoter: promoter for bacteriophage T7 RNA polymerase
    734..1672    +  CDS            TYMS: TYSY_HUMAN - Also known as TS. Experimental evidence at protein level: Swiss-Prot protein existence level 1. Contributes to the de novo mitochondrial thymidylate biosynthesis pathway. From Homo sapiens (Human).
   1719..1943    +  polyA_signal   bGH poly(A) signal: bovine growth hormone polyadenylation signal
   1947..1968    +  promoter       SV40 promoter (fragment): SV40 enhancer and early promoter
   1989..2417    +  rep_origin     f1 ori (sequence partly withheld): f1 bacteriophage origin of replication; arrow indicates direction of (+) strand synthesis
   2431..2760    +  promoter       SV40 promoter: SV40 enhancer and early promoter
   2827..3618    +  CDS            neo: KKA2_KLEPN - Also known as kan, nptII. Experimental evidence at protein level: Swiss-Prot protein existence level 1. Resistance to kanamycin, neomycin, paromomycin, ribostamycin, butirosin and gentamicin B. From Klebsiella pneumoniae.
   3642..3800    +  CDS            ble (fragment): BLE_KLEPN - Experimental evidence at protein level: Swiss-Prot protein existence level 1. Binding protein with a strong affinity to the bleomycin family of antibiotics. Binds to CL990; an antimitotic-antibiotic compound. From Klebsiella pneumoniae.
   3795..3916    +  polyA_signal   SV40 poly(A) signal: SV40 polyadenylation signal
   3989..4005    -  protein_bind   lac operator: The lac repressor binds to the lac operator to inhibit transcription in E. coli. This inhibition can be relieved by adding lactose or isopropyl-β-D-thiogalactopyranoside (IPTG). lac repressor encoded by lacI
   4013..4043    -  promoter       lac promoter: promoter for the E. coli lac operon
   4058..4079    -  protein_bind   CAP binding site: CAP binding activates transcription in the presence of cAMP. E. coli catabolite activator protein
   4092..4184    -  CDS            lacI (fragment): lac repressor; lacI; The lac repressor binds to the lac operator to inhibit transcription in E. coli. This inhibition can be relieved by adding lactose or isopropyl-β-D-thiogalactopyranoside (IPTG).
   4367..4955    -  rep_origin     ori: high-copy-number ColE1/pMB1/pBR322/pUC origin of replication
   5126..5986    -  CDS            AmpR: β-lactamase; bla; confers resistance to ampicillin, carbenicillin, and related antibiotics
   5987..6091    -  promoter       AmpR promoter: bla
   6150..6202    -  misc_feature   bom (fragment): basis of mobility region from pBR322
>Addgene plasmid #100545 | pcDNA3.1-TYMS | addgene full sequence | sequence record 193283 | Addgene NGS Result
GACATTGATTATTGACTAGTTATTAATAGTAATCAATTACGGGGTCATTAGTTCATAGCCCATATATGGA
GTTCCGCGTTACATAACTTACGGTAAATGGCCCGCCTGGCTGACCGCCCAACGACCCCCGCCCATTGACG
TCAATAATGACGTATGTTCCCATAGTAACGCCAATAGGGACTTTCCATTGACGTCAATGGGTGGAGTATT
TACGGTAAACTGCCCACTTGGCAGTACATCAAGTGTATCATATGCCAAGTACGCCCCCTATTGACGTCAA
TGACGGTAAATGGCCCGCCTGGCATTATGCCCAGTACATGACCTTATGGGACTTTCCTACTTGGCAGTAC
ATCTACGTATTAGTCATCGCTATTACCATGGTGATGCGGTTTTGGCAGTACATCAATGGGCGTGGATAGC
GGTTTGACTCACGGGGATTTCCAAGTCTCCACCCCATTGACGTCAATGGGAGTTTGTTTTGGCACCAAAA
TCAACGGGACTTTCCAAAATGTCGTAACAACTCCGCCCCATTGACGCAAATGGGCGGTAGGCGTGTACGG
TGGGAGGTCTATATAAGCAGAGCTCTCTGGCTAACTAGAGAACCCACTGCTTACTGGCTTATCGAAATTA
ATACGACTCACTATAGGGAGACCCAAGCTGGCTAGCGTTTAAACTTAAGCTTGGTACCGAGCTCGGATCC
ACTAGTCCAGTGTGGTGGAATTCTGCAGATATCATGCCTGTGGCCGGCTCGGAGCTGCCGCGCCGGCCCT
TGCCCCCCGCCGCACAGGAGCGGGACGCCGAGCCGCGTCCGCCGCACGGGGAGCTGCAGTACCTGGGGCA
GATCCAACACATCCTCCGCTGCGGCGTCAGGAAGGACGACCGCACGGGCACCGGCACCCTGTCGGTATTC
GGCATGCAGGCGCGCTACAGCCTGAGAGATGAATTCCCTCTGCTGACAACCAAACGTGTGTTCTGGAAGG
GTGTTTTGGAGGAGTTGCTGTGGTTTATCAAGGGATCCACAAATGCTAAAGAGCTGTCTTCCAAGGGAGT
GAAAATCTGGGATGCCAATGGATCCCGAGACTTTTTGGACAGCCTGGGATTCTCCACCAGAGAAGAAGGG
GACTTGGGCCCAGTTTATGGCTTCCAGTGGAGGCATTTTGGGGCAGAATACAGAGATATGGAATCAGATT
ATTCAGGACAGGGAGTTGACCAACTGCAAAGAGTGATTGACACCATCAAAACCAACCCTGACGACAGAAG
AATCATCATGTGCGCTTGGAATCCAAGAGATCTTCCTCTGATGGCGCTGCCTCCATGCCATGCCCTCTGC
CAGTTCTATGTGGTGAACAGTGAGCTGTCCTGCCAGCTGTACCAGAGATCGGGAGACATGGGCCTCGGTG
TGCCTTTCAACATCGCCAGCTACGCCCTGCTCACGTACATGATTGCGCACATCACGGGCCTGAAGCCAGG
TGACTTTATACACACTTTGGGAGATGCACATATTTACCTGAATCACATCGAGCCACTGAAAATTCAGCTT
CAGCGAGAACCCAGACCTTTCCCAAAGCTCAGGATTCTTCGAAAAGTTGAGAAAATTGATGACTTCAAAG
CTGAAGACTTTCAGATTGAAGGGTACAATCCGCATCCAACTATTAAAATGGAAATGGCTGTTTAGCTCGA
GTCTAGAGGGCCCGTTTAAACCCGCTGATCAGCCTCGACTGTGCCTTCTAGTTGCCAGCCATCTGTTGTT
TGCCCCTCCCCCGTGCCTTCCTTGACCCTGGAAGGTGCCACTCCCACTGTCCTTTCCTAATAAAATGAGG
AAATTGCATCGCATTGTCTGAGTAGGTGTCATTCTATTCTGGGGGGTGGGGTGGGGCAGGACAGCAAGGG
GGAGGATTGGGAAGACAATAGCAGGCATGCTGGGGATGCGGTGGGCTCTATGGCTTCTGAGGCGGAAAGA
ACCAGCTGGGGCTCTAGGGGGTATCCCC
[124 nt withheld, positions 1989-2112]
C
[91 nt withheld, positions 2114-2204]
A
[49 nt withheld, positions 2206-2254]
CCTTTGACGTTGGAGTCCACGTTCTTT
[37 nt withheld, positions 2282-2318]
ACCCTATCTCGGTCTATTCTTTTGATTTATAAGGGATTTTGCCGATTTCGGCCTATTGGTTAAAAAATGA
GCTGATTTAACAAAAATTTAACGCGAATTAATTCTGTGGAATGTGTGTCAGTTAGGGTGTGGAAAGTCCC
CAGGCTCCCCAGCAGGCAGAAGTATGCAAAGCATGCATCTCAATTAGTCAGCAACCAGGTGTGGAAAGTC
CCCAGGCTCCCCAGCAGGCAGAAGTATGCAAAGCATGCATCTCAATTAGTCAGCAACCATAGTCCCGCCC
CTAACTCCGCCCATCCCGCCCCTAACTCCGCCCAGTTCCGCCCATTCTCCGCCCCATGGCTGACTAATTT
TTTTTATTTATGCAGAGGCCGAGGCCGCCTCTGCCTCTGAGCTATTCCAGAAGTAGTGAGGAGGCTTTTT
TGGAGGCCTAGGCTTTTGCAAAAAGCTCCCGGGAGCTTGTATATCCATTTTCGGATCTGATCAAGAGACA
GGATGAGGATCGTTTCGCATGATTGAACAAGATGGATTGCACGCAGGTTCTCCGGCCGCTTGGGTGGAGA
GGCTATTCGGCTATGACTGGGCACAACAGACAATCGGCTGCTCTGATGCCGCCGTGTTCCGGCTGTCAGC
GCAGGGGCGCCCGGTTCTTTTTGTCAAGACCGACCTGTCCGGTGCCCTGAATGAACTGCAGGACGAGGCA
GCGCGGCTATCGTGGCTGGCCACGACGGGCGTTCCTTGCGCAGCTGTGCTCGACGTTGTCACTGAAGCGG
GAAGGGACTGGCTGCTATTGGGCGAAGTGCCGGGGCAGGATCTCCTGTCATCTCACCTTGCTCCTGCCGA
GAAAGTATCCATCATGGCTGATGCAATGCGGCGGCTGCATACGCTTGATCCGGCTACCTGCCCATTCGAC
CACCAAGCGAAACATCGCATCGAGCGAGCACGTACTCGGATGGAAGCCGGTCTTGTCGATCAGGATGATC
TGGACGAAGAGCATCAGGGGCTCGCGCCAGCCGAACTGTTCGCCAGGCTCAAGGCGCGCATGCCCGACGG
CGAGGATCTCGTCGTGACCCATGGCGATGCCTGCTTGCCGAATATCATGGTGGAAAATGGCCGCTTTTCT
GGATTCATCGACTGTGGCCGGCTGGGTGTGGCGGACCGCTATCAGGACATAGCGTTGGCTACCCGTGATA
TTGCTGAAGAGCTTGGCGGCGAATGGGCTGACCGCTTCCTCGTGCTTTACGGTATCGCCGCTCCCGATTC
GCAGCGCATCGCCTTCTATCGCCTTCTTGACGAGTTCTTCTGAGCGGGACTCTGGGGTTCGAAATGACCG
ACCAAGCGACGCCCAACCTGCCATCACGAGATTTCGATTCCACCGCCGCCTTCTATGAAAGGTTGGGCTT
CGGAATCGTTTTCCGGGACGCCGGCTGGATGATCCTCCAGCGCGGGGATCTCATGCTGGAGTTCTTCGCC
CACCCCAACTTGTTTATTGCAGCTTATAATGGTTACAAATAAAGCAATAGCATCACAAATTTCACAAATA
AAGCATTTTTTTCACTGCATTCTAGTTGTGGTTTGTCCAAACTCATCAATGTATCTTATCATGTCTGTAT
ACCGTCGACCTCTAGCTAGAGCTTGGCGTAATCATGGTCATAGCTGTTTCCTGTGTGAAATTGTTATCCG
CTCACAATTCCACACAACATACGAGCCGGAAGCATAAAGTGTAAAGCCTGGGGTGCCTAATGAGTGAGCT
AACTCACATTAATTGCGTTGCGCTCACTGCCCGCTTTCCAGTCGGGAAACCTGTCGTGCCAGCTGCATTA
ATGAATCGGCCAACGCGCGGGGAGAGGCGGTTTGCGTATTGGGCGCTCTTCCGCTTCCTCGCTCACTGAC
TCGCTGCGCTCGGTCGTTCGGCTGCGGCGAGCGGTATCAGCTCACTCAAAGGCGGTAATACGGTTATCCA
CAGAATCAGGGGATAACGCAGGAAAGAACATGTGAGCAAAAGGCCAGCAAAAGGCCAGGAACCGTAAAAA
GGCCGCGTTGCTGGCGTTTTTCCATAGGCTCCGCCCCCCTGACGAGCATCACAAAAATCGACGCTCAAGT
CAGAGGTGGCGAAACCCGACAGGACTATAAAGATACCAGGCGTTTCCCCCTGGAAGCTCCCTCGTGCGCT
CTCCTGTTCCGACCCTGCCGCTTACCGGATACCTGTCCGCCTTTCTCCCTTCGGGAAGCGTGGCGCTTTC
TCATAGCTCACGCTGTAGGTATCTCAGTTCGGTGTAGGTCGTTCGCTCCAAGCTGGGCTGTGTGCACGAA
CCCCCCGTTCAGCCCGACCGCTGCGCCTTATCCGGTAACTATCGTCTTGAGTCCAACCCGGTAAGACACG
ACTTATCGCCACTGGCAGCAGCCACTGGTAACAGGATTAGCAGAGCGAGGTATGTAGGCGGTGCTACAGA
GTTCTTGAAGTGGTGGCCTAACTACGGCTACACTAGAAGAACAGTATTTGGTATCTGCGCTCTGCTGAAG
CCAGTTACCTTCGGAAAAAGAGTTGGTAGCTCTTGATCCGGCAAACAAACCACCGCTGGTAGCGGTGGTT
TTTTTGTTTGCAAGCAGCAGATTACGCGCAGAAAAAAAGGATCTCAAGAAGATCCTTTGATCTTTTCTAC
GGGGTCTGACGCTCAGTGGAACGAAAACTCACGTTAAGGGATTTTGGTCATGAGATTATCAAAAAGGATC
TTCACCTAGATCCTTTTAAATTAAAAATGAAGTTTTAAATCAATCTAAAGTATATATGAGTAAACTTGGT
CTGACAGTTACCAATGCTTAATCAGTGAGGCACCTATCTCAGCGATCTGTCTATTTCGTTCATCCATAGT
TGCCTGACTCCCCGTCGTGTAGATAACTACGATACGGGAGGGCTTACCATCTGGCCCCAGTGCTGCAATG
ATACCGCGAGACCCACGCTCACCGGCTCCAGATTTATCAGCAATAAACCAGCCAGCCGGAAGGGCCGAGC
GCAGAAGTGGTCCTGCAACTTTATCCGCCTCCATCCAGTCTATTAATTGTTGCCGGGAAGCTAGAGTAAG
TAGTTCGCCAGTTAATAGTTTGCGCAACGTTGTTGCCATTGCTACAGGCATCGTGGTGTCACGCTCGTCG
TTTGGTATGGCTTCATTCAGCTCCGGTTCCCAACGATCAAGGCGAGTTACATGATCCCCCATGTTGTGCA
AAAAAGCGGTTAGCTCCTTCGGTCCTCCGATCGTTGTCAGAAGTAAGTTGGCCGCAGTGTTATCACTCAT
GGTTATGGCAGCACTGCATAATTCTCTTACTGTCATGCCATCCGTAAGATGCTTTTCTGTGACTGGTGAG
TACTCAACCAAGTCATTCTGAGAATAGTGTATGCGGCGACCGAGTTGCTCTTGCCCGGCGTCAATACGGG
ATAATACCGCGCCACATAGCAGAACTTTAAAAGTGCTCATCATTGGAAAACGTTCTTCGGGGCGAAAACT
CTCAAGGATCTTACCGCTGTTGAGATCCAGTTCGATGTAACCCACTCGTGCACCCAACTGATCTTCAGCA
TCTTTTACTTTCACCAGCGTTTCTGGGTGAGCAAAAACAGGAAGGCAAAATGCCGCAAAAAAGGGAATAA
GGGCGACACGGAAATGTTGAATACTCATACTCTTCCTTTTTCAATATTATTGAAGCATTTATCAGGGTTA
TTGTCTCATGAGCGGATACATATTTGAATGTATTTAGAAAAATAAACAAATAGGGGTTCCGCGCACATTT
CCCCGAAAAGTGCCACCTGACGTCGACGGATCGGGAGATCTCCCGATCCCCTATGGTGCACTCTCAGTAC
AATCTGCTCTGATGCCGCATAGTTAAGCCAGTATCTGCTCCCTGCTTGTGTGTTGGAGGTCGCTGAGTAG
TGCGCGAGCAAAATTTAAGCTACAACAAGGCAAGGCTTGACCGACAATTGCATGAAGAATCTGCTTAGGG
TTAGGCGTTTTGCGCTGCTTCGCGATGTACGGGCCAGATATACGCGTT
